>Addgene plasmid #185879 | pILGFP5EA4 | addgene full sequence | sequence record 370824 | Addgene NGS Result
AAATTAGAGCTTCAATTTAATTATATCAGTTATTACCCGGGAATCTCGGTCGTAATGATTTGATATGAAG
GCATGCAGTTCATTGATGTTGAAGAAGTGGACTCCACCGGATATTGAATCACATGGGATTTCAGATTTCA
AGTCCAAATTTTCGATTGGGAATTTTTGGTCAAGGCTTTTTTCTACGCGGGCTATTGCAGGTGAGCAAGA
CATAGAATCACAGGCCGGACTAATGTCAAACGAAGAAGTCTTGTAAATAACAGGTAAGTCTAATTTATTT
AAAAAAATCCACGAGCATATAGATTTATAACAATAATAATAATTAATATTCATCAATTTTTTAGTAAATT
CATATATTTTACTCCTACTCTATGTATTTTCAGTAAGTCTACTAGTCGTATTACCCGTCGGTTTCAAGGG
ATATTATGGAGGTAATAAGGATTTTTTTACCGATTTAAAAACCCATTATATCCCTCTTAGAAAAATTTTA
GTATTCTTAGATAAGTTGCTAGATTTACCAATATCAAAGGGAAGACTGCAGGACAACACAAAAACACAAG
AAAAGGAGGACAAAAAATGGACTTCGAGACTAATGAAGACATCAACGGGGTCCGTTTCACCTGGAACGTG
TTTCCCTCTACTAGAAGCGACGCTAACAGCAACGTCGTCCCTGTGGGCTGTTTGTACACACCTTTGAAGG
AGTATGACGAATTGAACGTTGCCCCATACAATCCAGTTGTGTGTTCCGGTCCACACTGTAAGTCGATTCT
AAATCCTTACTGTGTGATTGATCCGCGCAATTCGTCCTGGAGTTGTCCCATCTGTAACTCCAGGAACCAT
TTACCTCCACAGTACACCAACTTGTCACAGGAGAATATGCCGCTAGAGTTACAGTCCACCACCATTGAGT
ACATCACCAATAAGCCCGTTACCGTTCCTCCCATTTTCTTCTTTGTTGTGGATTTGACTTCGGAAACCGA
GAACCTCGATTCGCTAAAGGAGTCTATCATCACTTCTTTGTCTCTATTACCTCCCAACGCGCTGATTGGG
TTGATCACTTACGGAAACGTTTAAACAAGCTTGGCGTAATCATGGTCATAGCTGTTTCCTGTGTGAAATT
GTTATCCGCTCACAATTCCACACAACATACGAGCCGGAAGCATAAAGTGTAAAGCCTGGGGTGCCTAATG
AGTGAGCTAACTCACATTAATTGCGTTGCGCTCACTGCCCGCTTTCCAGTCGGGAAACCTGTCGTGCCAG
CTGCATTAATGAATCGGCCAACGCGCGGGGAGAGGCGGTTTGCGTATTGGGCGCTCTTCCGCTTCCTCGC
TCACTGACTCGCTGCGCTCGGTCGTTCGGCTGCGGCGAGCGGTATCAGCTCACTCAAAGGCGGTAATACG
GTTATCCACAGAATCAGGGGATAACGCAGGAAAGAACATGTGAGCAAAAGGCCAGCAAAAGGCCAGGAAC
CGTAAAAAGGCCGCGTTGCTGGCGTTTTTCCATAGGCTCCGCCCCCCTGACGAGCATCACAAAAATCGAC
GCTCAAGTCAGAGGTGGCGAAACCCGACAGGACTATAAAGATACCAGGCGTTTCCCCCTGGAAGCTCCCT
CGTGCGCTCTCCTGTTCCGACCCTGCCGCTTACCGGATACCTGTCCGCCTTTCTCCCTTCGGGAAGCGTG
GCGCTTTCTCATAGCTCACGCTGTAGGTATCTCAGTTCGGTGTAGGTCGTTCGCTCCAAGCTGGGCTGTG
TGCACGAACCCCCCGTTCAGCCCGACCGCTGCGCCTTATCCGGTAACTATCGTCTTGAGTCCAACCCGGT
AAGACACGACTTATCGCCACTGGCAGCAGCCACTGGTAACAGGATTAGCAGAGCGAGGTATGTAGGCGGT
GCTACAGAGTTCTTGAAGTGGTGGCCTAACTACGGCTACACTAGAAGAACAGTATTTGGTATCTGCGCTC
TGCTGAAGCCAGTTACCTTCGGAAAAAGAGTTGGTAGCTCTTGATCCGGCAAACAAACCACCGCTGGTAG
CGGTGGTTTTTTTGTTTGCAAGCAGCAGATTACGCGCAGAAAAAAAGGATCTCAAGAAGATCCTTTGATC
TTTTCTACGGGGTCTGACGCTCAGTGGAACGAAAACTCACGTTAAGGGATTTTGGTCATGAGATTATCAA
AAAGGATCTTCACCTAGATCCTTTTAAATTAAAAATGAAGTTTTAAATCAATCTAAAGTATATATGAGTA
AACTTGGTCTGACAGTTACCAATGCTTAATCAGTGAGGCACCTATCTCAGCGATCTGTCTATTTCGTTCA
TCCATAGTTGCCTGACTCCCCGTCGTGTAGATAACTACGATACGGGAGGGCTTACCATCTGGCCCCAGTG
CTGCAATGATACCGCGAGACCCACGCTCACCGGCTCCAGATTTATCAGCAATAAACCAGCCAGCCGGAAG
GGCCGAGCGCAGAAGTGGTCCTGCAACTTTATCCGCCTCCATCCAGTCTATTAATTGTTGCCGGGAAGCT
AGAGTAAGTAGTTCGCCAGTTAATAGTTTGCGCAACGTTGTTGCCATTGCTACAGGCATCGTGGTGTCAC
GCTCGTCGTTTGGTATGGCTTCATTCAGCTCCGGTTCCCAACGATCAAGGCGAGTTACATGATCCCCCAT
GTTGTGCAAAAAAGCGGTTAGCTCCTTCGGTCCTCCGATCGTTGTCAGAAGTAAGTTGGCCGCAGTGTTA
TCACTCATGGTTATGGCAGCACTGCATAATTCTCTTACTGTCATGCCATCCGTAAGATGCTTTTCTGTGA
CTGGTGAGTACTCAACCAAGTCATTCTGAGAATAGTGTATGCGGCGACCGAGTTGCTCTTGCCCGGCGTC
AATACGGGATAATACCGCGCCACATAGCAGAACTTTAAAAGTGCTCATCATTGGAAAACGTTCTTCGGGG
CGAAAACTCTCAAGGATCTTACCGCTGTTGAGATCCAGTTCGATGTAACCCACTCGTGCACCCAACTGAT
CTTCAGCATCTTTTACTTTCACCAGCGTTTCTGGGTGAGCAAAAACAGGAAGGCAAAATGCCGCAAAAAA
GGGAATAAGGGCGACACGGAAATGTTGAATACTCATACTCTTCCTTTTTCAATATTATTGAAGCATTTAT
CAGGGTTATTGTCTCATGAGCGGATACATATTTGAATGTATTTAGAAAAATAAACAAATAGGGGTTCCGC
GCACATTTCCCCGAAAAGTGCCACCTGACGTCTAAGAAACCATTATTATCATGACATTAACCTATAAAAA
TAGGCGTATCACGAGGCCCTTTCGTCTCGCGCGTTTCGGTGATGACGGTGAAAACCTCTGACACATGCAG
CTCCCGGAGACGGTCACAGCTTGTCTGTAAGCGGATGCCGGGAGCAGACAAGCCCGTCAGGGCGCGTCAG
CGGGTGTTGGCGGGTGTCGGGGCTGGCTTAACTATGCGGCATCAGAGCAGATTGTACTGAGAGTGCACCA
TATGCGGTGTGAAATACCGCACAGATGCGTAAGGAGAAAATACCGCATCAGGCGCCATTCGCCATTCAGG
CTGCGCAACTGTTGGGAAGGGCGATCGGTGCGGGCCTCTTCGCTATTACGCCAGCTGGCGAAAGGGGGAT
GTGCTGCAAGGCGATTAAGTTGGGTAACGCCAGGGTTTTCCCAGTCACGACGTTGTAAAACGACGGCCAG
TGAATTCAGTTTAAACTCTTCTGCTTCGTTCAGCTGCAGGTTAAAGTAGTTGTCCGTGGACACGAGCGTA
CCTCTATATTCGGTGCTGTTGAACTTAAGCTTGACGCCTACACGATGGTTGACCAGGCCTTTGAGGAACG
GCTTCGGGTTCACCGGCTGCATCGCGCTGATATCACTGCTCTCGCTCATTGTCTTGTTGTGTTGTGACGT
AGTGTGTGGTGTGGTATAGTACGCGGTGCTGTGTGTGCTGTGCTGTTTTTGCGTTGCTCATAGAACCGTT
GTTTCTTGCTCTTACCATCTCATGTTCATATATGTTGGGGAAAAGAGGTGGAACAAGAAAAGTTACCCGG
ACGGCAGAGCGGTTGTTTTGCCTGCTTTGCCATAACACAGGATGGGATCACACACCCCCCAAGCCATGCT
ACAACTTGGAAGAGTGCAATTCAAGTTGGTTGTCCTCAGTAGTTTGAGAGATTGCGCTAATTTTGTTTTA
TCACCGTTATTTACTGTCAGTTGAGATTTGTCGCTTGCGACGACTAGCCCGCCGCCTCTCGTTTGTTACA
AAGGAGGAAAGTTCTAGCAAGAATAAAAGAAAAACACGTTTGAAAAAAGAAAAAAAGATACGGGCCCGAA
TACCCTCCTTGACAGTCTTGACGTGCGCAGCTCAGGGGCATGATGTGACTGTCGCCCGTACATTTAGCCC
ATACATCCCCATGTATAATCATTTGCATCCATACATTTTGATGGCCGCACGGCGCGAAGCAAAAATTACG
GCTCCTCGCTGCGGACCTGCGAGCAGGGAAACGCTCCCCTCACAGACGCGTTGAATTGTCCCCACGCCGC
GCCCCTGTAGAGAAATATAAAAGGTTAGGATTTGCCACTGAGGTTCTTCTTTCATATACTTCCTTTTAAA
ATCTTGCTAGGATACAGTTCTCACATCACATCCGAACATAAACAACCATGGGTAAAAAGCCTGAACTCAC
CGCGACGTCTGTCGAGAAGTTTCTGATCGAAAAGTTCGACAGCGTCTCCGACCTGATGCAGCTCTCGGAG
GGCGAAGAATCTCGTGCTTTCAGCTTCGATGTAGGAGGGCGTGGATATGTCCTGCGGGTAAATAGCTGCG
CCGATGGTTTCTACAAAGATCGTTATGTTTATCGGCACTTTGCATCGGCCGCGCTCCCGATTCCGGAAGT
GCTTGACATTGGGGAATTCAGCGAGAGCCTGACCTATTGCATCTCCCGCCGTGCACAGGGTGTCACGTTG
CAAGACCTGCCTGAAACCGAACTGCCCGCTGTTCTGCAGCCGGTCGCGGAGGCCATGGATGCGATCGCTG
CGGCCGATCTTAGCCAGACGAGCGGGTTCGGCCCATTCGGACCGCAAGGAATCGGTCAATACACTACATG
GCGTGATTTCATATGCGCGATTGCTGATCCCCATGTGTATCACTGGCAAACTGTGATGGACGACACCGTC
AGTGCGTCCGTCGCGCAGGCTCTCGATGAGCTGATGCTTTGGGCCGAGGACTGCCCCGAAGTCCGGCACC
TCGTGCACGCGGATTTCGGCTCCAACAATGTCCTGACGGACAATGGCCGCATAACAGCGGTCATTGACTG
GAGCGAGGCGATGTTCGGGGATTCCCAATACGAGGTCGCCAACATCTTCTTCTGGAGGCCGTGGTTGGCT
TGTATGGAGCAGCAGACGCGCTACTTCGAGCGGAGGCATCCGGAGCTTGCAGGATCGCCGCGGCTCCGGG
CGTATATGCTCCGCATTGGTCTTGACCAACTCTATCAGAGCTTGGTTGACGGCAATTTCGATGATGCAGC
TTGGGCGCAGGGTCGATGCGACGCAATCGTCCGATCCGGAGCCGGGACTGTCGGGCGTACACAAATCGCC
CGCAGAAGCGCGGCCGTCTGGACCGATGGCTGTGTAGAAGTACTCGCCGATAGTGGAAACCGACGCCCCA
GCACTCGTCCGAGGGCAAAGGAATAATCAGTACTGACAATAAAAAGATTCTTGTTTTCAAGAACTTGTCA
TTTGTATAGTTTTTTTATATTGTAGTTGTTCTATTTTAATCAAATGTTAGCGTGATTTATATTTTTTTTC
GCCTCGACATCATCTGCCCAGATGCGAAGTTAAGTGCGCAGAAAGTAATATCATGCGTCAATCGTATGTG
AATGCTGGTCGCTATACTGCTGTCGATTCGATACTAACGGCGGCCGCGAGCAACGGCTTTCTTTTGTTTT
ATTTGATCGTTATTAGGCTTTTTGTATAATATAAGGCCTGTTCAGTCCATTGCGCGTGCAAGAATTTTCC
TTTGGACCTGAACGAAAAGAGTAGAGGATTTTATATAATATATTCTCCTTCTTTTTTGTACTGCGTGGCC
TTTACTACGAATATCTGTATCTAATTTCTTTTCTAACTTTTTTATTACCATTACTACTACTACTATTATT
ATTATTATTATTATTATTATTATTGTGTATGACTATAATGCTTTACTGCCTCCAATTATGCTTTTTTTAT
TATTTTTTTTGGCTGAAACTACAGTATAGTAGGTATGTATATATCTAAAACTCAAAAAGAGGCATGTCTA
ATGTAATACCATCAAAAACAATGAAATTATTTAATGGAGATAGCCTTTTACCTAGAATGTTAATGACATC
CTGCGCTACAGCACCCCCTATAATGGCCGCGACAGGAGCAAACTCGATACCTTTCTGTTTGATAAACTGT
TGTATGTAATCGTCCTTTACCACTGTTGCTGGTACACCCAGATTTTCACACCATACGGCCGCATCTCTTT
TCATTTGTATTTAAATCCATTTCAAATTTTATGTTTAGTTCGAGATCCTCAGTTTTCGGCGCATAGGAAC
CACGTACATAATAACTAAACATAAATCTATAATAAATAAAAAACAACGATGGGAGCTCGAGCCTAATAAC
TTCGTATAGCATACATTATACGAAGTTATATTAAGGGTTGCTCGACCAGAAAGCGACCACCCAACTTTGG
CTGATAATAGCGTATAAACAATGCATACTTTGTACGTTCAAAATACAATGCAGTAGATATATTTATGCAT
ATTACATATAATACATATCACATAGGAAGCAACAGGCGCGTTGGACTTTTAATTTTCGAGGACCGCGAAT
CCTTACATCACACCCAATCCCCCACAAGTGATCCCCCACACACCATAGCTTCAAAATGTTTCTACTCCTT
TTTTACTCTTCCAGATTTTCTCGGACTCCGCGCATCGCCGTACCACTTCAAAACACCCAAGCACAGCATA
CTAAATTTCCCCTCTTTCTTCCTCTAGGGTGTCGTTAATTACCCGTACTAAAGGTTTGGAAAAGAAAAAA
GAGACCGCCTCGTTTCTTTTTCTTCGTCGAAAAAGGCAATAAAAATTTTTATCACGTTTCTTTTTCTTGA
AAATTTTTTTTTTTGATTTTTTTCTCTTTCGATGACCTCCCATTGATATTTAAGTTAATAAACGGTCTTC
AATTTCTCAAGTTTCAGTTTCATTTTTCTTGTTCTATTACAACTTTTTTTACTTCTTGCTCATTAGAAAG
AAAGCATAGCAATCTAATCTAAGTTTTAATTACAAAATGGGATCCTCTAAAGGTGAAGAATTATTCACTG
GTGTTGTCCCAATTTTGGTTGAATTAGATGGTGATGTTAATGGTCACAAATTTTCTGTCTCCGGTGAAGG
TGAAGGTGATGCTACTTACGGTAAATTGACCTTAAAATTTATTTGTACTACTGGTAAATTGCCAGTTCCA
TGGCCAACCTTAGTCACTACTTTCGGTTATGGTGTTCAATGTTTTGCGAGATACCCAGATCATATGAAAC
AACATGACTTTTTCAAGTCTGCCATGCCAGAAGGTTATGTTCAAGAAAGAACTATTTTTTTCAAAGATGA
CGGTAACTACAAGACCAGAGCTGAAGTCAAGTTTGAAGGTGATACCTTAGTTAATAGAATCGAATTAAAA
GGTATTGATTTTAAAGAAGATGGTAACATTTTAGGTCACAAATTGGAATACAACTATAACTCTCACAATG
TTTACATCATGGCTGACAAACAAAAGAATGGTATCAAAGTTAACTTCAAAATTAGACACAACATTGAAGA
TGGTTCTGTTCAATTAGCTGACCATTATCAACAAAATACTCCAATTGGTGATGGTCCAGTCTTGTTACCA
GACAACCATTACTTATCCACTCAATCTGCCTTATCCAAAGATCCAAACGAAAAGAGAGACCACATGGTCT
TGTTAGAATTTGTTACTGCTGCTGGTATTACCCATGGTATGGATGAATTGTACAAAAGATCTTAAACTAG
TAGGACTATTTGCAAAGGGAAGGGATGCTAAGGTAGAGGGTGAACGTTACAGAAAAGCAGGCTGGGAAGC
ATATTTGAGAAGATGCGGCCAGCAAAACTAAAAAACTGTATTATAAGTAAATGCATGTATACTAAACTCA
C
Features (pLannotate 1.2.2; 20 found; start..end, strand, type, name):
     76..333     -  CDS            YD271_YEAST (fragment): Protein uncertain: Swiss-Prot protein existence level 5. From Saccharomyces cerevisiae (strain ATCC 204508 / S288c) (Baker's yeast).
    577..1071    +  CDS            SEC23 (fragment): SEC23_YEAST - Experimental evidence at protein level: Swiss-Prot protein existence level 1. Component of the coat protein complex II (COPII) which promotes the formation of transport vesicles from the endoplasmic reticulum (ER). The coat has two main functions, the physical deformation of the endoplasmic reticulum membrane into vesicles and the selection of cargo molecules. SEC23 interacts with BET3 in order to target TRAPPI complex to COPII involved in internalisation of plasma membrane proteins like the maltose transporter. From Saccharomyces cerevisiae (strain ATCC 204508 / S288c) (Baker's
   1119..1135    -  protein_bind   lac operator: The lac repressor binds to the lac operator to inhibit transcription in E. coli. This inhibition can be relieved by adding lactose or isopropyl-β-D-thiogalactopyranoside (IPTG). lac repressor encoded by lacI
   1143..1173    -  promoter       lac promoter: promoter for the E. coli lac operon
   1188..1209    -  protein_bind   CAP binding site: CAP binding activates transcription in the presence of cAMP. E. coli catabolite activator protein
   1222..1314    -  CDS            lacI (fragment): lac repressor; lacI; The lac repressor binds to the lac operator to inhibit transcription in E. coli. This inhibition can be relieved by adding lactose or isopropyl-β-D-thiogalactopyranoside (IPTG).
   1497..2085    -  rep_origin     ori: high-copy-number ColE1/pMB1/pBR322/pUC origin of replication
   2256..3116    -  CDS            AmpR: β-lactamase; bla; confers resistance to ampicillin, carbenicillin, and related antibiotics
   3117..3221    -  promoter       AmpR promoter: bla
   3316..3351    +  CDS            rop (fragment): Rop protein, which maintains plasmids at low copy number; rop
   3453..3552    +  misc_feature   bom (fragment): basis of mobility region from pBR322
   3558..3715    -  CDS            lacZα (fragment): LacZα fragment of β-galactosidase; lacZ fragment
   3723..3899    -  CDS            SMX3 (fragment): RUXF_YEAST - Experimental evidence at protein level: Swiss-Prot protein existence level 1. Involved in pre-mRNA splicing. Binds snRNA U1, U2, U4 and U5 which contain a highly conserved structural motif called the Sm binding site. From Saccharomyces cerevisiae (strain ATCC 204508 / S288c) (Baker's yeast).
   4338..5899    +  gene           hphMX6: yeast selectable marker conferring hygromycin resistance
   5702..5899    +  terminator     TEF terminator: Ashbya gossypii TEF terminator
   6278..6517    -  CDS            AOS1 (fragment): RHC31_YEAST - Also known as RHC31. Experimental evidence at protein level: Swiss-Prot protein existence level 1. Could be involved in a ubiquitin-related process important for DNA damage tolerance. From Saccharomyces cerevisiae (strain ATCC 204508 / S288c) (Baker's yeast).
   6646..6679    +  protein_bind   loxP: Cre-mediated recombination occurs in the 8-bp core sequence (GCATACAT). Cre recombinase
   6896..7303    +  promoter       TEF1 promoter: S. cerevisiae TEF1; promoter for EF-1α
   7326..8036    +  CDS            GFPmut3: GFPmut3 is a basic (constitutively fluorescent) green fluorescent protein published in 1996, derived from Aequorea victoria. It is reported to be a very rapidly-maturing weak dimer.
   8052..8151    +  CDS            URA3 (fragment): orotidine-5'-phosphate decarboxylase, required for uracil biosynthesis; S. cerevisiae URA3; yeast auxotrophic marker, counterselectable with 5-fluoroorotic acid (5-FOA)
