[The description below was written by a language model from this plasmid's Addgene catalogue record and pLannotate feature annotations shown in this document.]
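Description:
pILGFP5EA4 is a pUC19-based yeast integration/expression plasmid listed as an empty backbone for HamAmp, an in vivo gene amplification system in Saccharomyces cerevisiae, here designed for the SEC23 locus and designated the "4 copy" version. In E. coli it is maintained through the high-copy ColE1/pUC origin and selected with ampicillin via the β-lactamase gene. Remnants of the lac promoter/operator and lacZα region from pUC19 are also annotated.

According to the depositor's map, the yeast module runs from a SEC23 promoter segment (Arm 1) into a hygromycin resistance cassette (hph driven by the Ashbya gossypii TEF1 promoter and terminator). This is followed by the SEC23 terminator region (Arm 3), an ARS1max replication element, a TEF1 promoter driving yEGFP with a URA3 terminator, and finally the GLO2 promoter placed in front of a partial SEC23 coding sequence (Arm 2). The feature table agrees with this layout. It detects the hph marker (labelled hphMX6 by the software, hphMX4 by the depositor), the TEF1 promoter, a GFPmut3-type GFP reading frame, a short URA3-derived fragment and a SEC23 fragment. Fragments of neighbouring yeast genes (SMX3, AOS1) probably belong to the homology arms. A single loxP site upstream of the TEF1 promoter is annotated but not mentioned in the depositor's notes, and ARS1max is not picked up by the annotation.

The arrangement suggests that integration places the COPII gene SEC23 under the substituted GLO2 promoter and links it to the reporter cassette. The record does not spell out the mechanism that sets copy number. The GFP cassette serves as a readout of amplified expression and, presumably, as the position for a gene of interest.
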