Addgene plasmid #185879: pILGFP5EA4
Purpose: (Empty Backbone) A plasmid for in vivo gene amplification (HamAmp) at SEC23 locus (4 copy)
Depositing lab: Claudia Vickers. Depositing organization: University of Queensland. Publication: An in vivo gene amplification system for high level expression in Saccharomyces cerevisiae. Peng B, Esquirol L, Lu Z, Shen Q, Cheah LC, Howard CB, Scott C, Trau M, Dumsday G, Vickers CE. Nat Commun. 2022 May 24;13(1):2895. doi: 10.1038/s41467-022-30529-8. PubMed 35610221.
Backbone
  Vector backbone: pUC19
  Vector type: Yeast Expression
Growth in bacteria
  Bacterial resistance: Ampicillin, 100 μg/mL
  Growth temperature: 37°C
  Growth strain: DH5alpha
  Copy number: High Copy
Gene/Insert
  Gene/Insert name: None
  Mutation: None
Terms and licenses: Academic/Nonprofit Terms; Industry Terms: Not Available to Industry
Depositor comments: PSEC23(Arm 1)> PAg.TEF1>hphMX4>TAg.TEF1- TSEC23(Arm 3)-ARS1max-PTEF1> yEGFP> TURA3-PGLO2> SEC23(partial; Arm2)
How to cite: pILGFP5EA4 was a gift from Claudia Vickers (Addgene plasmid # 185879 ; http://n2t.net/addgene:185879 ; RRID:Addgene_185879)
